>Addgene plasmid #55904 | mRuby2-MAPTau-C-10 | depositor partial sequence | sequence record 86810 | insert sequence
GTCAGATCCGCTAGCGCTACCGGTCGCCACCATGGTGTCTAAGGGCGAAGAGCTGATCAAGGAAAATATG
CGTATGAAGGTGGTCATGGAAGGTTCGGTCAACGGCCACCAATTCAAATGCACAGGTGAAGGAGAAGGCA
ATCCGTACATGGGAACTCAAACCATGAGGATCAAAGTCATCGAGGGAGGACCCCTGCCATTTGCCTTTGA
CATTCTTGCCACGTCGTTCATGTATGGCAGCCGTACTTTTATCAAGTACCCGAAAGGCATTCCTGATTTC
TTTAAACAGTCCTTTCCTGAGGGTTTTACTTGGGAAAGAGTTACGAGATACGAAGATGGTGGAGTCGTCA
CCGTCATGCAGGACACCAGCCTTGAGGATGGCTGTCTCGTTTACCACGTCCAAGTCAGAGGGGTAAACTT
TCCCTCCAATGGTCCCGTGATGCAGAAGAAGACCAAGGGTTGGGAGCCTAATACAGAGATGATGTATCCA
GCAGATGGTGGTCTGAGGGGATACACTCATATGGCACTGAAAGTTGATGGTGGTGGCCATCTGTCTTGCT
CTTTCGTAACAACTTACAGGTCAAAAAAGACCGTCGGGAACATCAAGATGCCCGGTATCCATGCCGTTGA
TCACCGCCTGGAAAGGTTAGAGGAAAGTGACAATGAAATGTTCGTAGTACAACGCGAACACGCAGTTGCC
AAGTTCGCCGGGCTTGGTGGTGGGATGGACGAGCTGTACAAGTCCGGAAGCGGCGGGTCCGGGAGCGGAA
GCGCTGAGCCCCGCCAGGAGTTCGAAGTGATGGAAGATCACGCTGGGACGTACGGGTTGGGGGACAGGAA
AGATCAGGGGGGCTACACCATGCACCAAGACCAAGAGGGTGACACGGACGCTGGCCTGAAAGCTGAAGAA
GCAGGCATTGGAGACACCCCCAGCCTGGAAGACGAAGCTGCTGGTCACGTGACCCAAGCTCGCATGGTCA
GTAAAAGCAAAGACGGGACTGGAAGCGATGACAAAAAAGCCAAGGGGGCTGATGGTAAAACGAAGATCGC
CACACCGCGGGGAGCAGCCCCTCCAGGCCAGAAGGGCCAGGCCAACGCCACCAGGATTCCAGCAAAAACC
CCGCCCGCTCCAAAGACACCACCCAGCTCTGGTGAACCTCCAAAATCAGGGGATCGCAGCGGCTACAGCA
GCCCCGGCTCCCCAGGCACTCCCGGCAGCCGCTCCCGCACCCCGTCCCTTCCAACCCCACCCACCCGGGA
GCCCAAGAAGGTGGCAGTGGTCCGTACTCCACCCAAGTCGCCGTCTTCCGCCAAGAGCCGCCTGCAGACA
GCCCCCGTGCCCATGCCAGACCTGAAGAATGTCAAGTCCAAGATCGGCTCCACTGAGAACCTGAAGCACC
AGCCGGGAGGCGGGAAGGTGCAAATAGTCTACAAACCAGTTGACCTGAGCAAGGTGACCTCCAAGTGTGG
CTCATTAGGCAACATCCATCATAAACCAGGAGGTGGCCAGGTGGAAGTAAAATCTGAGAAGCTTGACTTC
AAGGACAGAGTCCAGTCGAAGATTGGGTCCCTGGACAATATCACCCACGTCCCTGGCGGAGGAAATAAAA
AGATTGAAACCCACAAGCTGACCTTCCGCGAGAACGCCAAAGCCAAGACAGACCACGGGGCGGAGATCGT
GTACAAGTCGCCAGTGGTGTCTGGGGACACGTCTCCACGGCATCTCAGCAATGTCTCCTCCACCGGCAGC
ATCGACATGGTAGACTCGCCCCAGCTCGCCACGCTAGCTGACGAGGTGTCTGCCTCCCTGGCCAAGCAGG
GTTTGTGAGGATCCACCGGATCTAGATAACTGATCATAATCAGCCA
