>Addgene plasmid #55904 | mRuby2-MAPTau-C-10 | addgene partial sequence | sequence record 161140 | mCherry-F2 5'-tggcatggacgagctgtac-3'
CGGAAGCGCTGAGCCCCGCCAGGAGTTCGAAGTGATGGAAGATCACGCTGGGACGTACGGGTTGGGGGAC
AGGAAAGATCAGGGGGGCTACACCATGCACCAAGACCAAGAGGGTGACACGGACGCTGGCCTGAAAGCTG
AAGAAGCAGGCATTGGAGACACCCCCAGCCTGGAAGACGAAGCTGCTGGTCACGTGACCCAAGCTCGCAT
GGTCAGTAAAAGCAAAGACGGGACTGGAAGCGATGACAAAAAAGCCAAGGGGGCTGATGGTAAAACGAAG
ATCGCCACACCGCGGGGAGCAGCCCCTCCAGGCCAGAAGGGCCAGGCCAACGCCACCAGGATTCCAGCAA
AAACCCCGCCCGCTCCAAAGACACCACCCAGCTCTGGTGAACCTCCAAAATCAGGGGATCGCAGCGGCTA
CAGCAGCCCCGGCTCCCCAGGCACTCCCGGCAGCCGCTCCCGCACCCCGTCCCTTCCAACCCCACCCACC
CGGGAGCCCAAGAAGGTGGCAGTGGTCCGTACTCCACCCAAGTCGCCGTCTTCCGCCAAGAGCCGCCTGC
AGACAGCCCCCGTGCCCATGCCAGACCTGAAGAATGTCAAGTCCAAGATCGGCTCCACTGAGAACCTGAA
GCACCAGCCGGGAGGCGGGAAGGTGCAAATAGTCTACAAACCAGTTGACCTGAGCAAGGTGACCTCCAAG
TGTGGCTCATTAGGCAACATCCATCATAAACCAGGAGGTGGCCAGGTGGAAGTAAAATCTGAGAAGCTTG
ACTTCAAGGACAGAGTCCAGTCGAAGATTGGGTCCCTGGACAATATCACCCACGTCCCTGGCGGAGGAAA
TAAA
