[The description below was written by a language model from this plasmid's Addgene catalogue record.]
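Description:
mRuby2-MAPTau-C-10 is a mammalian expression plasmid built on the mRuby2-C1 backbone (about 4.75 kb without the insert) that produces a red fluorescent fusion of human microtubule-associated protein tau. It is maintained in E. coli as a high-copy plasmid under kanamycin selection, and it carries a neomycin resistance marker so that transfected mammalian cells can be selected with G418. The record does not include a feature table, so the origin of replication and the exact arrangement of the resistance cassette are not documented here. The listing of an SV40 polyA reverse primer for sequencing suggests that an SV40 polyadenylation signal lies downstream of the insert.

The payload is the human MAPT coding sequence, with a RefSeq transcript given as the alternative name, expressed from the CMV promoter, a strong constitutive promoter in most mammalian cell lines. mRuby2 is supplied by the backbone and sits at the N terminus of tau, consistent with a "C1"-style layout in which the gene of interest is cloned after the fluorescent protein. The "10" in the name may refer to a linker length between the two parts, but the record does not state this, and the cloning method is listed as unknown.

Because tau binds along microtubules, the fusion serves as a localization marker that labels the microtubule cytoskeleton in living or fixed cells. mRuby2 is recorded with excitation at 559 nm and emission at 600 nm, making the construct suited to red-channel imaging, alone or alongside green markers. It is associated with work on bright green and red fluorescent proteins developed to improve FRET dynamic range.
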