Addgene plasmid #55904: mRuby2-MAPTau-C-10
Purpose: Localization: Microtubules, Excitation: 559, Emission: 600
Depositing lab: Michael Davidson. Depositing organization: Florida State University, Tallahassee. Publication: Improving FRET dynamic range with bright green and red fluorescent proteins. Lam AJ, St-Pierre F, Gong Y, Marshall JD, Cranfill PJ, Baird MA, McKeown MR, Wiedenmann J, Davidson MW, Schnitzer MJ, Tsien RY, Lin MZ. Nat Methods. 2012 Sep 9. doi: 10.1038/nmeth.2171. PubMed 22961245.
Backbone
  Vector backbone: mRuby2-C1
  Backbone size w/o insert (bp): 4750
  Vector type: Mammalian Expression
  Selectable markers: Neomycin (select with G418)
Growth in bacteria
  Bacterial resistance: Kanamycin, 50 μg/mL
  Growth temperature: 37°C
  Growth strain: DH5alpha
  Copy number: High Copy
Gene/Insert
  Gene/Insert name: MAPTau (alt name: NM_016841)
  Species: H. sapiens (human)
  Entrez Gene: MAPT (a.k.a. DDPAC, FTD1, FTDP-17, MAPTL, MSTD, MTBT1, MTBT2, PPND, PPP1R103, TAU, Tau-PHF6, tau-40)
  Promoter: CMV
  Tag / fusion protein: mRuby2 (N terminal on backbone)
  Cloning method: Unknown
  Sequencing primers: 5′ CMV-F; 3′ SV40pA-R
Terms and licenses: Academic/Nonprofit Terms; Industry Terms
Depositor comments: . Excitation = 559; Emission = 600
How to cite: mRuby2-MAPTau-C-10 was a gift from Michael Davidson (Addgene plasmid # 55904 ; http://n2t.net/addgene:55904 ; RRID:Addgene_55904)
